>Addgene plasmid #129257 | pCAG-Ace2_D92N_E199V-mRuby3 | addgene full sequence | sequence record 254362 | Addgene NGS Result
GCTAGCCGCCACCATGGCTGACGTGGAAACCGAGACCGGTATGATTGCACAGTGGATTGTCTTTGCTATT
ATGGCTGCTGCTGCTATTGCTTTTGGAGTGGCTGTGCACTTTCGGCCTTCAGAGCTGAAGAGCGCATACT
ATATCAACATTGCCATCTGCACTATCGCCGCTACCGCTTACTATGCAATGGCCGTGAACTACCAGGACCT
GACAATGAATGGTGAAAGGCAGGTGGTCTACGCAAGATATATTGACTGGGTGCTGACCACACCACTGCTC
CTGCTCAACCTCATCGTCATGACCAAGATGGGCGGAGTGATGATTTCTTGGGTCATCGGCGCAGACATTT
TCATGATCGTGTTTGGTATTCTGGGCGCCTTCGAGGATGAACACAAGTTCAAATGGGTGTACTTTATCGC
TGGATGTGTGATGCAGGCAGTCCTGACATACGGGATGTATAACGCCACTTGGAAAGACGATCTGAAGAAA
AGCCCCGAGTACCATAGCTCCTATGTCAGTCTGCTCGTCTTCCTGTCAATCCTCTGGGTGTTTTATCCTG
TCGTGTGGGCTTTCGGGTCTGGTAGTGGCGTGCTGTCCGTCGACAATGTGGCCATTCTCATGGGAATCCT
GGATGTGCTCGCTAAGCCACTGTTTGGAATGGGGTGCCTCATTGCCCATGAGACTATCTTCAAGTGGAGG
TCCGGACTGATCAAGGAAAATATGCGTATGAAGGTGGTCATGGAAGGTTCGGTCAACGGCCACCAATTCA
AATGCACAGGTGAAGGAGAAGGCAGGCCGTACGAGGGAGTGCAAACCATGAGGATCAAAGTCATCGAGGG
AGGACCCCTGCCATTTGCCTTTGACATTCTTGCCACGTCGTTCATGTATGGCAGCCGTACTTTTATCAAG
TACCCGGCAGACATTCCTGATTTCTTTAAACAGTCCTTTCCTGAGGGTTTTACTTGGGAAAGAGTTACGA
GATACGAAGATGGTGGAGTCGTCACCGTCACGCAGGACACCAGCCTTGAGGATGGCGAACTCGTTTACAA
CGTCAAAGTCAGAGGGGTAAACTTTCCCTCCAATGGTCCCGTGATGCAGAAGAAGACCAAGGGTTGGGAG
CCTAATACAGAGATGATGTATCCAGCAGATGGTGGTCTGAGGGGATACACTGATATTGCACTGAAAGTTG
ATGGTGGTGGCCATCTGCATTGCAATTTCGTAACAACTTACAGGTCAAAAAAGACCGTCGGGAACATCAA
GATGCCCGGTGTCCATGCCGTTGATCACCGCCTGGAAAGGATAGAGGAAAGTGACAATGAAACGTACGTA
GTACAACGCGAAGTCGCAGTTGCCAAGTACTCCAATCTTGGTGGTGGTATGGATGAACTTTATAAGAAGA
GCAGGATCACCAGCGAGGGCGAGTACATCCCCCTGGACCAGATCGATATCAACGTGTTCTGCTACGAGAA
CGAGGTGTAATGAAAGCTTGCTACCGAGCTCGGATCCACTAGTCCAGTGTGGTGGAATTCTGCAGAAATC
CAGCACAGTGGCGGCCGCTCGAGTCTAGAGGGCCCGTTTAAACCCGCTGATCAGCCTCGACTGTGCCTTC
TAGTTGCCAGCCATCTGTTGTTTGCCCCTCCCCCGTGCCTTCCTTGACCCTGGAAGGTGCCACTCCCACT
GTCCTTTCCTAATAAAATGAGGAAATTGCATCGCATTGTCTGAGTAGGTGTCATTCTATTCTGGGGGGTG
GGGTGGGGCAGGACAGCAAGGGGGAGGATTGGGAAGACAATAGCAGGCATGCTGGGGATGCGGTGGGCTC
TATGGCTTCTGAGGCGGAAAGAACCAGCTGGGGCTCTAGGGGGTATCCCC
[124 nt withheld, positions 1871-1994]
C
[91 nt withheld, positions 1996-2086]
A
[49 nt withheld, positions 2088-2136]
CCTTTGACGTTGGAGTCCACGTTCTTT
[37 nt withheld, positions 2164-2200]
ACCCTATCTCGGTCTATTCTTTTGATTTATAAGGGATTTTGCCGATTTCGGCCTATTGGTTAAAAAATGA
GCTGATTTAACAAAAATTTAACGCGAATTAATTCTGTGGAATGTGTGTCAGTTAGGGTGTGGAAAGTCCC
CAGGCTCCCCAGCAGGCAGAAGTATGCAAAGCATGCATCTCAATTAGTCAGCAACCAGGTGTGGAAAGTC
CCCAGGCTCCCCAGCAGGCAGAAGTATGCAAAGCATGCATCTCAATTAGTCAGCAACCATAGTCCCGCCC
CTAACTCCGCCCATCCCGCCCCTAACTCCGCCCAGTTCCGCCCATTCTCCGCCCCATGGCTGACTAATTT
TTTTTATTTATGCAGAGGCCGAGGCCGCCTCTGCCTCTGAGCTATTCCAGAAGTAGTGAGGAGGCTTTTT
TGGAGGCCTAGGCTTTTGCAAAAAGCTCCCGCATGACCGAGTACAAGCCCACGGTGCGCCTCGCCACCCG
CGACGACGTCCCCAGGGCCGTACGCACCCTCGCCGCCGCGTTCGCCGACTACCCCGCCACGCGCCACACC
GTCGATCCGGACCGCCACATCGAGCGGGTCACCGAGCTGCAAGAACTCTTCCTCACGCGCGTCGGGCTCG
ACATCGGCAAGGTGTGGGTCGCGGACGACGGCGCCGCGGTGGCGGTCTGGACCACGCCGGAGAGCGTCGA
AGCGGGGGCGGTGTTCGCCGAGATCGGCCCGCGCATGGCCGAGTTGAGCGGTTCCCGGCTGGCCGCGCAG
CAACAGATGGAAGGCCTCCTGGCGCCGCACCGGCCCAAGGAGCCCGCGTGGTTCCTGGCCACCGTCGGCG
TCTCGCCCGACCACCAGGGCAAGGGTCTGGGCAGCGCCGTCGTGCTCCCCGGAGTGGAGGCGGCCGAGCG
CGCCGGGGTGCCCGCCTTCCTGGAGACCTCCGCGCCCCGCAACCTCCCCTTCTACGAGCGGCTCGGCTTC
ACCGTCACCGCCGACGTCGAGGTGCCCGAAGGACCGCGCACCTGGTGCATGACCCGCAAGCCCGGTGCCT
GATTCGAAATGACCGACCAAGCGACGCCCAACCTGCCATCACGAGATTTCGATTCCACCGCCGCCTTCTA
TGAAAGGTTGGGCTTCGGAATCGTTTTCCGGGACGCCGGCTGGATGATCCTCCAGCGCGGGGATCTCATG
CTGGAGTTCTTCGCCCACCCCAACTTGTTTATTGCAGCTTATAATGGTTACAAATAAAGCAATAGCATCA
CAAATTTCACAAATAAAGCATTTTTTTCACTGCATTCTAGTTGTGGTTTGTCCAAACTCATCAATGTATC
TTATCATGTCTGTATACCGTCGACCTCTAGCTAGAGCTTGGCGTAATCATGGTCATAGCTGTTTCCTGTG
TGAAATTGTTATCCGCTCACAATTCCACACAACATACGAGCCGGAAGCATAAAGTGTAAAGCCTGGGGTG
CCTAATGAGTGAGCTAACTCACATTAATTGCGTTGCGCTCACTGCCCGCTTTCCAGTCGGGAAACCTGTC
GTGCCAGCTGCATTAATGAATCGGCCAACGCGCGGGGAGAGGCGGTTTGCGTATTGGGCGCTCTTCCGCT
TCCTCGCTCACTGACTCGCTGCGCTCGGTCGTTCGGCTGCGGCGAGCGGTATCAGCTCACTCAAAGGCGG
TAATACGGTTATCCACAGAATCAGGGGATAACGCAGGAAAGAACATGTGAGCAAAAGGCCAGCAAAAGGC
CAGGAACCGTAAAAAGGCCGCGTTGCTGGCGTTTTTCCATAGGCTCCGCCCCCCTGACGAGCATCACAAA
AATCGACGCTCAAGTCAGAGGTGGCGAAACCCGACAGGACTATAAAGATACCAGGCGTTTCCCCCTGGAA
GCTCCCTCGTGCGCTCTCCTGTTCCGACCCTGCCGCTTACCGGATACCTGTCCGCCTTTCTCCCTTCGGG
AAGCGTGGCGCTTTCTCATAGCTCACGCTGTAGGTATCTCAGTTCGGTGTAGGTCGTTCGCTCCAAGCTG
GGCTGTGTGCACGAACCCCCCGTTCAGCCCGACCGCTGCGCCTTATCCGGTAACTATCGTCTTGAGTCCA
ACCCGGTAAGACACGACTTATCGCCACTGGCAGCAGCCACTGGTAACAGGATTAGCAGAGCGAGGTATGT
AGGCGGTGCTACAGAGTTCTTGAAGTGGTGGCCTAACTACGGCTACACTAGAAGAACAGTATTTGGTATC
TGCGCTCTGCTGAAGCCAGTTACCTTCGGAAAAAGAGTTGGTAGCTCTTGATCCGGCAAACAAACCACCG
CTGGTAGCGGTGGTTTTTTTGTTTGCAAGCAGCAGATTACGCGCAGAAAAAAAGGATCTCAAGAAGATCC
TTTGATCTTTTCTACGGGGTCTGACGCTCAGTGGAACGAAAACTCACGTTAAGGGATTTTGGTCATGAGA
TTATCAAAAAGGATCTTCACCTAGATCCTTTTAAATTAAAAATGAAGTTTTAAATCAATCTAAAGTATAT
ATGAGTAAACTTGGTCTGACAGTTACCAATGCTTAATCAGTGAGGCACCTATCTCAGCGATCTGTCTATT
TCGTTCATCCATAGTTGCCTGACTCCCCGTCGTGTAGATAACTACGATACGGGAGGGCTTACCATCTGGC
CCCAGTGCTGCAATGATACCGCGAGACCCACGCTCACCGGCTCCAGATTTATCAGCAATAAACCAGCCAG
CCGGAAGGGCCGAGCGCAGAAGTGGTCCTGCAACTTTATCCGCCTCCATCCAGTCTATTAATTGTTGCCG
GGAAGCTAGAGTAAGTAGTTCGCCAGTTAATAGTTTGCGCAACGTTGTTGCCATTGCTACAGGCATCGTG
GTGTCACGCTCGTCGTTTGGTATGGCTTCATTCAGCTCCGGTTCCCAACGATCAAGGCGAGTTACATGAT
CCCCCATGTTGTGCAAAAAAGCGGTTAGCTCCTTCGGTCCTCCGATCGTTGTCAGAAGTAAGTTGGCCGC
AGTGTTATCACTCATGGTTATGGCAGCACTGCATAATTCTCTTACTGTCATGCCATCCGTAAGATGCTTT
TCTGTGACTGGTGAGTACTCAACCAAGTCATTCTGAGAATAGTGTATGCGGCGACCGAGTTGCTCTTGCC
CGGCGTCAATACGGGATAATACCGCGCCACATAGCAGAACTTTAAAAGTGCTCATCATTGGAAAACGTTC
TTCGGGGCGAAAACTCTCAAGGATCTTACCGCTGTTGAGATCCAGTTCGATGTAACCCACTCGTGCACCC
AACTGATCTTCAGCATCTTTTACTTTCACCAGCGTTTCTGGGTGAGCAAAAACAGGAAGGCAAAATGCCG
CAAAAAAGGGAATAAGGGCGACACGGAAATGTTGAATACTCATACTCTTCCTTTTTCAATATTATTGAAG
CATTTATCAGGGTTATTGTCTCATGAGCGGATACATATTTGAATGTATTTAGAAAAATAAACAAATAGGG
GTTCCGCGCACATTTCCCCGAAAAGTGCCACCTGACGTCGACATTGATTATTGACTAGTTATTAATAGTA
ATCAATTACGGGGTCATTAGTTCATAGCCCATATATGGAGTTCCGCGTTACATAACTTACGGTAAATGGC
CCGCCTGGCTGACCGCCCAACGACCCCCGCCCATTGACGTCAATAATGACGTATGTTCCCATAGTAACGC
CAATAGGGACTTTCCATTGACGTCAATGGGTGGAGTATTTACGGTAAACTGCCCACTTGGCAGTACATCA
AGTGTATCATATGCCAAGTACGCCCCCTATTGACGTCAATGACGGTAAATGGCCCGCCTGGCATTATGCC
CAGTACATGACCTTATGGGACTTTCCTACTTGGCAGTACATCTACGTATTAGTCATCGCTATTACCATGG
TCGAGGTGAGCCCCACGTTCTGCTTCACTCTCCCCATCTCCCCCCCCTCCCCACCCCCAATTTTGTATTT
ATTTATTTTTTAATTATTTTGTGCAGCGATGGGGGCGGGGGGGGGGGGNNGGSGCGCCRGGSGGGGSGGG
GSGGGGSGRGGGGSGGGGSGGGGSGAGGCGGAGAGGTGCGGCGGCAGCCAATCAGAGCGGCGCGCTCCGA
AAGTTTCCTTTTATGGCGAGGCGGCGGCGGCGGCGGCCCTATAAAAAGCGAAGCGCGCGGCGGGCGGGAG
TCGCTGCGCGCTGCCTTCGCCCCGTGCCCCGCTCCGCCGCCGCCTCGCGCCGCCCGCCCCGGCTCTGACT
GACCGCGTTACTCCCACAGGTGAGCGGGCGGGACGGCCCTTCTCCTCCGGGCTGTAATTAGCGCTTGGTT
TAATGACGGCTTGTTTCTTTTCTGTGGCTGCGTGAAAGCCTTGAGGGGCTCCGGGAGGGCCCTTTGTGCG
GGGGGAGCGGCTCGGGGGGTGCGTGCGTGTGTGTGTGCGTGGGGAGCGCCGCGTGCGGCTCCGCGCTGCC
CGGCGGCTGTGAGCGCTGCGGGCGCGGCGCGGGGCTTTGTGCGCTCCGCAGTGTGCGCGAGGGGAGCGCG
GCCGGGGGCGGTGCCCCGCGGTGCGGGGGGGGCTGCGAGGGGAACAAAGGCTGCGTGCGGGGTGTGTGCG
TGGGGGGGTGAGCAGGGGGTGTGGGCGCGTCGGTCGGGCTGCAACCCCCCCTGCACCCCCCTCCCCGAGT
TGCTGAGCACGGCCCGGCTTCGGGTGCGGGGCTCCGTACGGGGCGTGGCGCGGGGCTCGCCGTGCCGGGC
GGGGGGTGGCGGCAGGTGGGGGTGCCGGGCGGGGCGGGGCCGCCTCGGGCCGGGGAGGGCTCGGGGGAGG
GGCGCGGCGGCCCCCGGAGCGCCGGCGGCTGTCGAGGCGCGGCGAGCCGCAGCCATTGCCTTTTATGGTA
ATCGTGCGAGAGGGCGCAGGGACTTCCTTTGTCCCAAATCTGTGCGGAGCCGAAATCTGGGAGGCGCCGC
CGCACCCCCTCTAGCGGGCGCGGGGCGAAGCGGTGCGGCGCCGGCAGGAAGGAAATGGGCGGGGAGGGCC
TTCGTGCGTCGCCGCGCCGCCGTCCCCTTCTCCCTCTCCAGCCTCGGGGCTGTCCGCGGGGGGACGGCTG
CCTTCGGGGGGGACGGGGCAGGGCGGGGTTCGGCTTCTGGCGTGTGACCGGCGGCTCTAGAGCCTCTGCT
AACCATGTTCATGCCTTCTTCTTTTTCCTACAGCTCCTGGGCAACGTGCTGGTTATTGTGCTGTCTCATC
ATTTTGGCAAAGAATTCCTCGAGGAATTCACTCCTCAGGTGCAGGCTGCCTATCAGAAGGTGGTGGCTGG
TGTGGCCAATGCCCTGGCTCACAAATACCACTGAGATCTGCATGA
Features (pLannotate 1.2.2; 19 found; start..end, strand, type, name):
    707..1396    +  CDS            mRuby3: mRuby3 is a basic (constitutively fluorescent) red fluorescent protein published in 2016, derived from Entacmaea quadricolor. It has low acid sensitivity.
   1397..1456    +  CDS            KCNJ2 (fragment): KCNJ2_HUMAN - Also known as IRK1. Experimental evidence at protein level: Swiss-Prot protein existence level 1. Probably participates in establishing action potential waveform and excitability of neuronal and muscle tissues. Inward rectifier potassium channels are characterized by a greater tendency to allow potassium to flow into the cell rather than out of it. Their voltage dependence is regulated by the concentration of extracellular potassium; as external potassium is raised, the voltage range of the channel opening shifts to more positive voltages. The inward rectification is mainly due t
   1601..1825    +  polyA_signal   bGH poly(A) signal: bovine growth hormone polyadenylation signal
   1829..1850    +  promoter       SV40 promoter (fragment): SV40 enhancer and early promoter
   1871..2299    +  rep_origin     f1 ori (sequence partly withheld): f1 bacteriophage origin of replication; arrow indicates direction of (+) strand synthesis
   2313..2642    +  promoter       SV40 promoter: SV40 enhancer and early promoter
   2653..3252    +  CDS            PuroR: puromycin N-acetyltransferase; pac from Streptomyces alboniger; confers resistance to puromycin
   3259..3417    +  CDS            ble (fragment): BLE_KLEPN - Experimental evidence at protein level: Swiss-Prot protein existence level 1. Binding protein with a strong affinity to the bleomycin family of antibiotics. Binds to CL990; an antimitotic-antibiotic compound. From Klebsiella pneumoniae.
   3412..3533    +  polyA_signal   SV40 poly(A) signal: SV40 polyadenylation signal
   3606..3622    -  protein_bind   lac operator: The lac repressor binds to the lac operator to inhibit transcription in E. coli. This inhibition can be relieved by adding lactose or isopropyl-β-D-thiogalactopyranoside (IPTG). lac repressor encoded by lacI
   3630..3660    -  promoter       lac promoter: promoter for the E. coli lac operon
   3675..3696    -  protein_bind   CAP binding site: CAP binding activates transcription in the presence of cAMP. E. coli catabolite activator protein
   3709..3801    -  CDS            lacI (fragment): lac repressor; lacI; The lac repressor binds to the lac operator to inhibit transcription in E. coli. This inhibition can be relieved by adding lactose or isopropyl-β-D-thiogalactopyranoside (IPTG).
   3984..4572    -  rep_origin     ori: high-copy-number ColE1/pMB1/pBR322/pUC origin of replication
   4743..5603    -  CDS            AmpR: β-lactamase; bla; confers resistance to ampicillin, carbenicillin, and related antibiotics
   5604..5708    -  promoter       AmpR promoter: bla
   5740..6119    +  enhancer       CMV enhancer: human cytomegalovirus immediate early enhancer
   6397..7413    +  intron         chimeric intron: chimera between introns from chicken β-actin and rabbit β-globin
   7417..7551    +  CDS            HBB: HBB_COLGU - Experimental evidence at transcript level: Swiss-Prot protein existence level 2. Involved in oxygen transport from the lung to the various peripheral tissues. From Colobus guereza (Mantled guereza) (Eastern black-and-white colobus monkey).
