[The description below was written by a language model from this plasmid's Addgene catalogue record and pLannotate feature annotations shown in this document.]
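Description:
pCAG-Ace2_D92N_E199V-mRuby3 is a 7.6 kb mammalian expression plasmid built on a pCAG backbone and made to express a synthetic fusion of the Ace2 rhodopsin domain, carrying the D92N and E199V substitutions, to the red fluorescent protein mRuby3. The associated work concerns engineering positive-going electrochromic FRET (eFRET) voltage indicators, in which a voltage-sensitive rhodopsin modulates the emission of an attached fluorophore. This construct is one such genetically encoded voltage sensor candidate.

Expression is driven by the CAG promoter, seen in the annotation as the CMV immediate-early enhancer followed by the chicken β-actin/rabbit β-globin chimeric intron. The short "HBB" hit just downstream most likely reflects the β-globin-derived end of that promoter cassette rather than a real coding region. The feature table does not annotate the Ace2 portion itself, which presumably occupies the unannotated stretch upstream of mRuby3 at the start of the circular record. Directly after mRuby3 is a short fragment of the inward-rectifier potassium channel KCNJ2 (Kir2.1). Such fragments are commonly appended as membrane trafficking or ER export signals, though the record does not state its role. A bGH polyadenylation signal terminates the transcript. The insert was assembled by Gibson cloning between NheI and HindIII sites.

A separate SV40 promoter drives puromycin N-acetyltransferase, followed by a leftover ble fragment and an SV40 poly(A) signal, allowing puromycin selection of transfected mammalian cells. In E. coli the plasmid is maintained at high copy through a ColE1/pUC-type origin with ampicillin resistance. It also carries an f1 origin and residual lac promoter/operator elements from the parent vector.
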