Addgene plasmid #129257: pCAG-Ace2_D92N_E199V-mRuby3
Purpose: Express Ace2_D92N_E199V-mRuby3 in mammalian cells
Depositing lab: Eric Schreiter. Depositing organization: HHMI, Janelia Research Campus. Publication: A general approach to engineer positive-going eFRET voltage indicators. Abdelfattah AS, Valenti R, Zheng J, Wong A, Podgorski K, Koyama M, Kim DS, Schreiter ER. Nat Commun. 2020 Jul 10;11(1):3444. doi: 10.1038/s41467-020-17322-1. PubMed 32651384.
Backbone
  Vector backbone: pCAG
  Vector type: Mammalian Expression
Growth in bacteria
  Bacterial resistance: Ampicillin, 100 μg/mL
  Growth temperature: 37°C
  Growth strain: DH5alpha
  Copy number: High Copy
Gene/Insert
  Gene/Insert name: Ace2_D92N_E199V-mRuby3
  Species: Synthetic
  Mutation: D92N, E199V
  Promoter: CAG
  Cloning method: Gibson Cloning
Terms and licenses: Academic/Nonprofit Terms; Industry Terms: Not Available to Industry
Depositor comments: 5' cloning site: NheI, 3' cloning site: HindIII. Please visit https://www.biorxiv.org/content/10.1101/690925v1.full to read the preprint.
How to cite: pCAG-Ace2_D92N_E199V-mRuby3 was a gift from Eric Schreiter (Addgene plasmid # 129257 ; http://n2t.net/addgene:129257 ; RRID:Addgene_129257)
